Addgene plasmid #60730: pTSlb-R756S
Purpose: Expresses both fragments of T7 RNAP split at position 179. The N-terminal fragment is driven by PLac while the C-terminal fragment is driven by PBAD. C-terminal fragment has the point mutations R756S
Depositing lab: Matthew Bennett. Depositing organization: Rice University. Publication: Library of synthetic transcriptional AND gates built with split T7 RNA polymerase mutants. Shis DL, Bennett MR. Proc Natl Acad Sci U S A. 2013 Mar 26;110(13):5028-33. doi: 10.1073/pnas.1220157110. Epub 2013 Mar 11. PubMed 23479654.
Backbone
  Vector backbone: pBAD33
  Backbone size w/o insert (bp): 5500
  Total vector size (bp): 7600
  Modifications to backbone: IPTG inducible promoter PLac drives expression 1-179 of split T7 RNAP while the arabinose promoter PBAD drives expression 180-880.
  Vector type: Bacterial Expression, Synthetic Biology
Growth in bacteria
  Bacterial resistance: Chloramphenicol, 25 μg/mL
  Growth temperature: 37°C
  Growth strain: DH10B
  Copy number: High Copy
Gene/Insert 1
  Gene/Insert name: Residues 1-179 of split T7 RNAP
  Species: Synthetic; T7 Phage
  Insert size (bp): 540
  Mutation: Residues 1-180 of split T7 RNAP
  GenBank ID: GI:216012
Gene/Insert 2
  Gene/Insert name: Residues 180-880 of split T7 RNAP
  Species: Synthetic
  Insert size (bp): 2118
  Mutation: Residues 180-880 of split T7 RNAP. Contains mutation R756S
  GenBank ID: GI:216012
Terms and licenses: Academic/Nonprofit Terms; Industry Terms: Not Available to Industry
How to cite: pTSlb-R756S was a gift from Matthew Bennett (Addgene plasmid # 60730 ; http://n2t.net/addgene:60730 ; RRID:Addgene_60730)
