[The description below was written by a language model from this plasmid's Addgene catalogue record and pLannotate feature annotations shown in this document.]
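Description:
pTSlb-R756S is a bacterial expression and synthetic-biology plasmid of about 7.6 kb, built on the pBAD33 backbone, that encodes both halves of a T7 RNA polymerase split at residue 179. It is selected with chloramphenicol through a complete cat gene and its own promoter. The only intact replication origin annotated is p15A, which is compatible with ColE1-type plasmids. This sits slightly at odds with the catalogue's "high copy" label, since p15A is usually considered medium copy. An f1 origin is also present, along with backbone remnants that appear non-functional: truncated β-lactamase pieces, short ColE1 and RSF origin fragments, an IS1 fragment and a tetracycline-resistance fragment.

The two polymerase fragments are arranged divergently. The N-terminal piece (residues 1–179, roughly 540 bp) lies on the reverse strand downstream of a region containing two lac operators, consistent with the IPTG-inducible PLac described in the record, and ends at a T7Te terminator. The C-terminal piece (residues 180–880, about 2.1 kb) carries the R756S point mutation. It reads in the forward direction from an araBAD promoter segment and is followed by the rrnB T1 and T2 terminators. Several additional short araBAD promoter fragments and a small GFP-like fragment between the two units are flagged by the automated annotation, and their role is not explained. No araC or lacI coding sequence is annotated, so the record does not show where the regulators are supplied.

Because active polymerase should form only when both fragments are made, the plasmid acts as a transcriptional AND gate responding to IPTG and arabinose together. It belongs to a library of such gates built from split T7 RNAP mutants, but the specific effect of R756S is not stated.
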