Features (pLannotate 1.2.2; 25 found; start..end, strand, type, name):
     96..212     +  promoter       araBAD promoter (fragment): araBAD; promoter of the L-arabinose operon of E. coli; the araC regulatory gene is transcribed in the opposite direction (Guzman et al., 1995)
    288..315     -  terminator     T7Te terminator: phage T7 early transcription terminator
    371..907     -  CDS            RPOL_BPT7 (fragment): Experimental evidence at protein level: Swiss-Prot protein existence level 1. Highly processive DNA-dependent RNA polymerase that catalyzes the transcription of class II and class III viral genes. Recognizes a specific promoter sequence and enters first into an 'abortive phase' where very short transcripts are synthesized and released before proceeding to the processive transcription of long RNA chains. Unwinds the double-stranded DNA to expose the coding strand for templating. Participates in the initiation of viral DNA replication presumably by making primers accessible to the DNA polymerase
    958..974     -  protein_bind   lac operator: The lac repressor binds to the lac operator to inhibit transcription in E. coli. This inhibition can be relieved by adding lactose or isopropyl-β-D-thiogalactopyranoside (IPTG). lac repressor encoded by lacI
    991..1007    -  protein_bind   lac operator: The lac repressor binds to the lac operator to inhibit transcription in E. coli. This inhibition can be relieved by adding lactose or isopropyl-β-D-thiogalactopyranoside (IPTG). lac repressor encoded by lacI
   1036..1068    -  promoter       araBAD promoter (fragment): araBAD; promoter of the L-arabinose operon of E. coli; the araC regulatory gene is transcribed in the opposite direction (Guzman et al., 1995)
   1072..1329    -  CDS            (3-F)Tyr-EGFP (fragment): (3-F)Tyr-EGFP is a basic (constitutively fluorescent) green fluorescent protein published in 2004, derived from Aequorea victoria.
   1329..1439    +  promoter       araBAD promoter (fragment): araBAD; promoter of the L-arabinose operon of E. coli; the araC regulatory gene is transcribed in the opposite direction (Guzman et al., 1995)
   1500..3611    +  CDS            RPOL_BPT7 (fragment): Experimental evidence at protein level: Swiss-Prot protein existence level 1. Highly processive DNA-dependent RNA polymerase that catalyzes the transcription of class II and class III viral genes. Recognizes a specific promoter sequence and enters first into an 'abortive phase' where very short transcripts are synthesized and released before proceeding to the processive transcription of long RNA chains. Unwinds the double-stranded DNA to expose the coding strand for templating. Participates in the initiation of viral DNA replication presumably by making primers accessible to the DNA polymerase
   3615..3644    +  misc_feature   MCS (fragment): pUC18/19 multiple cloning site
   3728..3843    +  ncRNA          5S rRNA: Accession: RF00001 - 5S ribosomal RNA
   3847..3933    +  terminator     rrnB T1 terminator: Escherichia coli rrnB; transcription terminator T1 from the E. coli rrnB gene
   4025..4052    +  terminator     rrnB T2 terminator: transcription terminator T2 from the E. coli rrnB gene
   4071..4162    +  promoter       AmpR promoter: bla
   4163..4278    +  CDS            AmpR (fragment): β-lactamase; bla; confers resistance to ampicillin, carbenicillin, and related antibiotics
   4279..4573    +  CDS            bla(M) (fragment): β-lactamase lacking the signal sequence; bla(M); allows cytosolic expression of β-lactamase
   4616..5071    +  rep_origin     f1 ori (sequence partly withheld): f1 bacteriophage origin of replication; arrow indicates direction of (+) strand synthesis
   5182..5415    +  rep_origin     ori (fragment): high-copy-number ColE1/pMB1/pBR322/pUC origin of replication
   5626..6285    -  CDS            CmR: chloramphenicol acetyltransferase; cat; confers resistance to chloramphenicol
   6286..6388    -  promoter       cat promoter: promoter of the E. coli cat gene encoding chloramphenicol acetyltransferase
   6509..6652    +  mobile_element IS1 (fragment): prokaryotic transposable element IS1
   6771..6826    -  rep_origin     RSF ori (fragment): Plasmids containing the RSF 1030 origin of replication can be propagated in E. coli cells that contain additional plasmids with compatible origins.
   6914..7459    -  rep_origin     p15A ori: Plasmids containing the medium-copy-number p15A origin of replication can be propagated in E. coli cells that contain a second plasmid with the ColE1 origin.
   7492..7612    -  CDS            TcR (fragment): tetracycline efflux protein; tet; confers resistance to tetracycline
   7622..6       +  promoter       tet promoter (fragment) (across the origin): E. coli promoter for tetracycline efflux protein gene
>Addgene plasmid #60730 | pTSlb-R756S | depositor full sequence | sequence record 97716 | pTSlb-R756S sequence 7634 bps
ATCGATGCATAATGTGCCTGTCAAATGGACGAAGCAGGGATTCTGCAAACCCTATGCTACTCCGTCAAGC
CGTCAATTGTCTGATTCGTTACCAACAGACATTGCCGTCACTGCGTCTTTTACTGGCTCTTCTCGCTAAC
CAAACCGGTAACCCCGCTTATTAAAAGCATTCTGTAACAAAGCGGGACCAAAGCCATGACAAAAACGCGT
AATTTCAACACGAGCCAAAATAATAAAAAAGCCGGATTAATAATCTGGCTTTTTATATTCTCTCTCTAGT
ATATAAACGCAGAAAGGCCCACCCGAAGGTGAGCCAGTGTGATCCAAGCCAGCTCGATATCCGTCGGCTT
GAACGAATTGTTAGACATTACTTGTAGACGTGCCCTACGCGCTTGTTGAGTTGTTCCTCAACGTTTTTCT
TGAAGTGCTTAGCTTCAAGGTCACGGATACGACCGAAGCGAGCCTCGTCCTCAATGGCCCGACCGATTGC
GCTTGCTACAGCCTGAACGGTTGTATTGTCAGCACTGGTTAGGCAAGCCAGAGTGGTCTTAATGGTGATG
TACGCTACGGCTTCCGGCTTGATTTCTTGCAGGAACTGGAAGGCTGTCGGGCGCTTGCCGCGCTTAGCTT
TCACTTCCTCAAACCAGTCGTTGATGCGTGCAATCATCTTAGGGAGTAGGGTAGTGATGAGAGGCTTGGC
GGCAGCGTTATCCGCAACCTCACCAGCTTTAAGTTGACGCTCAAACATCTTGCGGAAGCGTGCTTCACCC
ATCTCGTAAGACTCATGCTCAAGGGCCAACTGTTCGCGAGCTAAACGCTCACCGTAATGGTCAGCCAGAG
TGTTGAACGGGATAGCAGCCAGTTCGATGTCAGAGAAGTCGTTCTTAGCGATGTTAATCGTGTTCATATT
AGAAAAAGAATGTTATTAAGTAAGTCTTTCTAGAGCTCTGTGTGAAATTGTTATCCGCTCACAATTGAAT
CTAAGTATCATTGTTATCCGCTCACAAGTCAACACTCTTTTTGATAAATTTCCTAGGACTTTTCTGCCGT
GATTATAGACACTTTTGTCGCGATGTTGTGTCTAATTTTGAAGTTAACTTTGATTCCATTCTTTTGTTTG
TCTGCCATGATGTATACATTGTGTGAGTTATAGTTGTATTCCAATTTGTGTCCAAGAATGTTTCCATCTT
CTTTAAAATCAATACCTTTTAACTCGATTCTATTAACAAGGGTATCACCTTCAAACTTGACTTCAGCACG
TGTCTTGTAGTTCCCGTCATCTTTGAAAAATATAGTTCTTTCCTGTACATAACCTTCGGGCACTCGAGAC
ATTGATTATTTGCACGGCGTCACACTTTGCTATGCCATAGCATTTTTATCCATAAGATTAGCGGATCCTA
CCTGACGCTTTTTATCGCAACTCTCTACTGTTTCTCCATACCCGTTTTTTTGGGCTAGCACTAGTGGAGC
CCTATATATAAAGATCAGGGCCAGGTATGAAAGCATTTATGCAAGTTGTCGAGGCTGACATGCTCTCTAA
GGGTCTACTCGGTGGCGAGGCGTGGTCTTCGTGGCATAAGGAAGACTCTATTCATGTAGGAGTACGCTGC
ATCGAGATGCTCATTGAGTCAACCGGAATGGTTAGCTTACACCGCCAAAATGCTGGCGTAGTAGGTCAAG
ACTCTGAGACTATCGAACTCGCACCTGAATACGCTGAGGCTATCGCAACCCGTGCAGGTGCGCTGGCTGG
CATCTCTCCGATGTTCCAACCTTGCGTAGTTCCTCCTAAGCCGTGGACTGGCATTACTGGTGGTGGCTAT
TGGGCTAACGGTCGTCGTCCTCTGGCGCTGGTGCGTACTCACAGTAAGAAAGCACTGATGCGCTACGAAG
ACGTTTACATGCCTGAGGTGTACAAAGCGATTAACATTGCGCAAAACACCGCATGGAAAATCAACAAGAA
AGTCCTAGCGGTCGCCAACGTAATCACCAAGTGGAAGCATTGTCCGGTCGAGGACATCCCTGCGATTGAG
CGTGAAGAACTCCCGATGAAACCGGAAGACATCGACATGAATCCTGAGGCTCTCACCGCGTGGAAACGTG
CTGCCGCTGCTGTGTACCGCAAGGACAAGGCTCGCAAGTCTCGCCGTATCAGCCTTGAGTTCATGCTTGA
GCAAGCCAATAAGTTTGCTAACCATAAGGCCATCTGGTTCCCTTACAACATGGACTGGCGCGGTCGTGTT
TACGCTGTGTCAATGTTCAACCCGCAAGGTAACGATATGACCAAAGGACTGCTTACGCTGGCGAAAGGTA
AACCAATCGGTAAGGAAGGTTACTACTGGCTGAAAATCCACGGTGCAAACTGTGCGGGTGTCGATAAGGT
TCCGTTCCCTGAGCGCATCAAGTTCATTGAGGAAAACCACGAGAACATCATGGCTTGCGCTAAGTCTCCA
CTGGAGAACACTTGGTGGGCTGAGCAAGATTCTCCGTTCTGCTTCCTTGCGTTCTGCTTTGAGTACGCTG
GGGTACAGCACCACGGCCTGAGCTATAACTGCTCCCTTCCGCTGGCGTTTGACGGGTCTTGCTCTGGCAT
CCAGCACTTCTCCGCGATGCTCCGAGATGAGGTAGGTGGTCGCGCGGTTAACTTGCTTCCTAGTGAAACC
GTTCAGGACATCTACGGGATTGTTGCTAAGAAAGTCAACGAGATTCTACAAGCAGACGCAATCAATGGGA
CCGATAACGAAGTAGTTACCGTGACCGATGAGAACACTGGTGAAATCTCTGAGAAAGTCAAGCTGGGCAC
TAAGGCACTGGCTGGTCAATGGCTGGCTTACGGTGTTACTCGCAGTGTGACTAAGCGTTCAGTCATGACG
CTGGCTTACGGGTCCAAAGAGTTCGGCTTCCGTCAACAAGTGCTGGAAGATACCATTCAGCCAGCTATTG
ATTCCGGCAAGGGTCTGATGTTCACTCAGCCGAATCAGGCTGCTGGATACATGGCTAAGCTGATTTGGGA
ATCTGTGAGCGTGACGGTGGTAGCTGCGGTTGAAGCAATGAACTGGCTTAAGTCTGCTGCTAAGCTGCTG
GCTGCTGAGGTCAAAGATAAGAAGACTGGAGAGATTCTTCGCAAGCGTTGCGCTGTGCATTGGGTAACTC
CTGATGGTTTCCCTGTGTGGCAGGAATACAAGAAGCCTATTCAGACGCGCTTGAACCTGATGTTCCTCGG
TCAGTTCAGCTTACAGCCTACCATTAACACCAACAAAGATAGCGAGATTGATGCACACAAACAGGAGTCT
GGTATCGCTCCTAACTTTGTACACAGCCAAGACGGTAGCCACCTTCGTAAGACTGTAGTGTGGGCACACG
AGAAGTACGGAATCGAATCTTTTGCACTGATTCACGACTCCTTCGGTACCATTCCGGCTGACGCTGCGAA
CCTGTTCAAAGCAGTGCGCGAAACTATGGTTGACACATATGAGTCTTGTGATGTACTGGCTGATTTCTAC
GACCAGTTCGCTGACCAGTTGCACGAGTCTCAATTGGACAAAATGCCAGCACTTCCGGCTAAAGGTAACT
TGAACCTCCGTGACATCTTAGAGTCGGACTTCGCGTTCGCGTAATCTAGAGTCGACCTGCAGGCATGCAA
GCTTGGCTGTTTTGGCGGATGAGAGAAGATTTTCAGCCTGATACAGATTAAATCAGAACGCAGAAGCGGT
CTGATAAAACAGAATTTGCCTGGCGGCAGTAGCGCGGTGGTCCCACCTGACCCCATGCCGAACTCAGAAG
TGAAACGCCGTAGCGCCGATGGTAGTGTGGGGTCTCCCCATGCGAGAGTAGGGAACTGCCAGGCATCAAA
TAAAACGAAAGGCTCAGTCGAAAGACTGGGCCTTTCGTTTTATCTGTTGTTTGTCGGTGAACGCTCTCCT
GAGTAGGACAAATCCGCCGGGAGCGGATTTGAACGTTGCGAAGCAACGGCCCGGAGGGTGGCGGGCAGGA
CGCCCGCCATAAACTGCCAGGCATCAAATTAAGCAGAAGGCCATCCTGACGGATGGCCTTTTTGCGTTTC
TACAAACTCTTTTGTTTATTTTTCTAAATACATTCAAATATGTATCCGCTCATGAGACAATAACCCTGAT
AAATGCTTCAATAATATTGAAAAAGGAAGAGTATGAGTATTCAACATTTCCGTGTCGCCCTTATTCCCTT
TTTTGCGGCATTTTGCCTTCCTGTTTTTGCTCACCCAGAAACGCTGGTGAAAGTAAAAGATGCTGAAGAT
CAGTTGGGGCAAACTATTAACTGGCGAACTACTTACTCTAGCTTCCCGGCAACAATTAATAGACTGGATG
GAGGCGGATAAAGTTGCAGGACCACTTCTGCGCTCGGCCCTTCCGGCTGGCTGGTTTATTGCTGATAAAT
CTGGAGCCGGTGAGCGTGGGTCTCGCGGTATCATTGCAGCACTGGGGCCAGATGGTAAGCCCTCCCGTAT
CGTAGTTATCTACACGACGGGGAGTCAGGCAACTATGGATGAACGAAATAGACAGATCGCTGAGATAGGT
GCCTCACTGATTAAGCATTGGTAACTGTCAGACCAAGTTTACTCATATATACTTTAGATTGATT
[125 nt withheld, positions 4615-4739]
C
[141 nt withheld, positions 4741-4881]
CCTTTGACGTTGGAGTCCACGTTCTTTAATAGTGGACTCTTGTTCCAAACTTGAACAACACTCAACCCTA
TCTCGGGCTATTCTTTTGATTTATAAGGGATTTTGCCGATTTCGGCCTATTGGTTAAAAAATGAGCTGAT
TTAACAAAAATTTAACGCGAATTTTAACAAAATATTAACGTTTACAATTTAAAAGGATCTAGGTGAAGAT
CCTTTTTGATAATCTCATGACCAAAATCCCTTAACGTGAGTTTTCGTTCCACTGAGCGTCAGACCCCGTA
GAAAAGATCAAAGGATCTTCTTGAGATCCTTTTTTTCTGCGCGTAATCTGCTGCTTGCAAACAAAAAAAC
CACCGCTACCAGCGGTGGTTTGTTTGCCGGATCAAGAGCTACCAACTCTTTTTCCGAAGGTAACTGGCTT
CAGCAGAGCGCAGATACCAAATACTGTCCTTCTAGTGTAGCCGTAGTTAGGCCACCACTTCAAGAACTCT
GTAGCACCGCCTACATACCTCGCTCTGCTAATCCTGTTACCAGTCAGGCATTTGAGAAGCACACGGTCAC
ACTGCTTCCGGTAGTCAATAAACCGGTAAACCAGCAATAGACATAAGCGGCTATTTAACGACCCTGCCCT
GAACCGACGACCGGGTCGAATTTGCTTTCGAATTTCTGCCATTCATCCGCTTATTATCACTTATTCAGGC
GTAGCACCAGGCGTTTAAGGGCACCAATAACTGCCTTAAAAAAATTACGCCCCGCCCTGCCACTCATCGC
AGTACTGTTGTAATTCATTAAGCATTCTGCCGACATGGAAGCCATCACAGACGGCATGATGAACCTGAAT
CGCCAGCGGCATCAGCACCTTGTCGCCTTGCGTATAATATTTGCCCATGGTGAAAACGGGGGCGAAGAAG
TTGTCCATATTGGCCACGTTTAAATCAAAACTGGTGAAACTCACCCAGGGATTGGCTGAGACGAAAAACA
TATTCTCAATAAACCCTTTAGGGAAATAGGCCAGGTTTTCACCGTAACACGCCACATCTTGCGAATATAT
GTGTAGAAACTGCCGGAAATCGTCGTGGTATTCACTCCAGAGCGATGAAAACGTTTCAGTTTGCTCATGG
AAAACGGTGTAACAAGGGTGAACACTATCCCATATCACCAGCTCACCGTCTTTCATTGCCATACGGAATT
CCGGATGAGCATTCATCAGGCGGGCAAGAATGTGAATAAAGGCCGGATAAAACTTGTGCTTATTTTTCTT
TACGGTCTTTAAAAAGGCCGTAATATCCAGCTGAACGGTCTGGTTATAGGTACATTGAGCAACTGACTGA
AATGCCTCAAAATGTTCTTTACGATGCCATTGGGATATATCAACGGTGGTATATCCAGTGATTTTTTTCT
CCATTTTAGCTTCCTTAGCTCCTGAAAATCTCGATAACTCAAAAAATACGCCCGGTAGTGATCTTATTTC
ATTATGGTGAAAGTTGGAACCTCTTACGTGCCGATCAACGTCTCATTTTCGCCAAAAGTTGGCCCAGGGC
TTCCCGGTATCAACAGGGACACCAGGATTTATTTATTCTGCGAAGTGATCTTCCGTCACAGGTATTTATT
CGGCGCAAAGTGCGTCGGGTGATGCTGCCAACTTACTGATTTAGTGTATGATGGTGTTTTTGAGGTGCTC
CAGTGGCTTCTGTTTCTATCAGCTGTCCCTCCTGTTCAGCTACTGACGGGGTGGTGCGTAACGGCAAAAG
CACCGCCGGACATCAGCGCTAGCGGAGTGTATACTGGCTTACTATGTTGGCACTGATGAGGGTGTCAGTG
AAGTGCTTCATGTGGCAGGAGAAAAAAGGCTGCACCGGTGCGTCAGCAGAATATGTGATACAGGATATAT
TCCGCTTCCTCGCTCACTGACTCGCTACGCTCGGTCGTTCGACTGCGGCGAGCGGAAATGGCTTACGAAC
GGGGCGGAGATTTCCTGGAAGATGCCAGGAAGATACTTAACAGGGAAGTGAGAGGGCCGCGGCAAAGCCG
TTTTTCCATAGGCTCCGCCCCCCTGACAAGCATCACGAAATCTGACGCTCAAATCAGTGGTGGCGAAACC
CGACAGGACTATAAAGATACCAGGCGTTTCCCCCTGGCGGCTCCCTCGTGCGCTCTCCTGTTCCTGCCTT
TCGGTTTACCGGTGTCATTCCGCTGTTATGGCCGCGTTTGTCTCATTCCACGCCTGACACTCAGTTCCGG
GTAGGCAGTTCGCTCCAAGCTGGACTGTATGCACGAACCCCCCGTTCAGTCCGACCGCTGCGCCTTATCC
GGTAACTATCGTCTTGAGTCCAACCCGGAAAGACATGCAAAAGCACCACTGGCAGCAGCCACTGGTAATT
GATTTAGAGGAGTTAGTCTTGAAGTCATGCGCCGGTTAAGGCTAAACTGAAAGGACAAGTTTTGGTGACT
GCGCTCCTCCAAGCCAGTTACCTCGGTTCAAAGAGTTGGTAGCTCAGAGAACCTTCGAAAAACCGCCCTG
CAAGGCGGTTTTTTCGTTTTCAGAGCAAGAGATTACGCGCAGACCAAAACGATCTCAAGAAGATCATCTT
ATTAATCAGATAAAATATTTGCTCATGAGCCCGAAGTGGCGAGCCCGATCTTCCCCATCGGTGATGTCGG
CGATATAGGCGCCAGCAACCGCACCTGTGGCGCCGGTGATGCCGGCCACGATGCGTCCGGCGTAGAGGAT
CTGCTCATGTTTGACAGCTTATC
