>Addgene plasmid #60730 | pTSlb-R756S | addgene partial sequence | sequence record 99415 | pBAD-F 5'-ATGCCATAGCATTTTTATCC-3'
TTTTATCGCAACTCTCTACTGTTTCTCCATACCCGTTTTTTTGGGCTAGCACTAGTGGAGCCCTATATAT
AAAGATCAGGGCCAGGTATGAAAGCATTTATGCAAGTTGTCGAGGCTGACATGCTCTCTAAGGGTCTACT
CGGTGGCGAGGCGTGGTCTTCGTGGCATAAGGAAGACTCTATTCATGTAGGAGTACGCTGCATCGAGATG
CTCATTGAGTCAACCGGAATGGTTAGCTTACACCGCCAAAATGCTGGCGTAGTAGGTCAAGACTCTGAGA
CTATCGAACTCGCACCTGAATACGCTGAGGCTATCGCAACCCGTGCAGGTGCGCTGGCTGGCATCTCTCC
GATGTTCCAACCTTGCGTAGTTCCTCCTAAGCCGTGGACTGGCATTACTGGTGGTGGCTATTGGGCTAAC
GGTCGTCGTCCTCTGGCGCTGGTGCGTACTCACAGTAAGAAAGCACTGATGCGCTACGAAGACGTTTACA
TGCCTGAGGTGTACAAAGCGATTAACATTGCGCAAAACACCGCATGGAAAATCAACAAGAAAGTCCTAGC
GGTCGCCAACGTAATCACCAAGTGGAAGCATTGTCCGGTCGAGGACATCCCTGCGATTGAGCGTGAAGAA
CTCCCGATGAAACCGGAAGACATCGACATGAATCCTGAGGCTCTCACCGCGTGGAAACGTGCTGCCGCTG
CTGTGTACCGCAAGGACAAGGCTCGCAAGTCTCGCCGTATCAGCCTTGAGTTCATGCTTGAGCAAGCCAA
TAAGTTTGCTAACCATAAGGCCATCTGGTTCCCTTACAACATGGACTGGCGCGGTCGTG
