>Addgene plasmid #60730 | pTSlb-R756S | addgene partial sequence | sequence record 99416 | pBAD-R 5'-GATTTAATCTGTATCAGG-3'
CACTGGCTGGTCAATGGCTGGCTTACGGTGTTACTCGCAGTGTGACTAAGCGTTCAGTCATGACGCTGGC
TTACGGGTCCAAAGAGTTCGGCTTCCGTCAACAAGTGCTGGAAGATACCATTCAGCCAGCTATTGATTCC
GGCAAGGGTCTGATGTTCACTCAGCCGAATCAGGCTGCTGGATACATGGCTAAGCTGATTTGGGAATCTG
TGAGCGTGACGGTGGTAGCTGCGGTTGAAGCAATGAACTGGCTTAAGTCTGCTGCTAAGCTGCTGGCTGC
TGAGGTCAAAGATAAGAAGACTGGAGAGATTCTTCGCAAGCGTTGCGCTGTGCATTGGGTAACTCCTGAT
GGTTTCCCTGTGTGGCAGGAATACAAGAAGCCTATTCAGACGCGCTTGAACCTGATGTTCCTCGGTCAGT
TCAGCTTACAGCCTACCATTAACACCAACAAAGATAGCGAGATTGATGCACACAAACAGGAGTCTGGTAT
CGCTCCTAACTTTGTACACAGCCAAGACGGTAGCCACCTTCGTAAGACTGTAGTGTGGGCACACGAGAAG
TACGGAATCGAATCTTTTGCACTGATTCACGACTCCTTCGGTACCATTCCGGCTGACGCTGCGAACCTGT
TCAAAGCAGTGCGCGAAACTATGGTTGACACATATGAGTCTTGTGATGTACTGGCTGATTTCTACGACCA
GTTCGCTGACCAGTTGCACGAGTCTCAATTGGACAAAATGCCAGCACTTCCGGCTAAAGGTAACTTGAAC
CTCCGTGACATCTTAGAGTCGGACTTCGCGTTCGCGTAATCTAGAGTCGACCTGCAGGCATGCAAGCTTG
GCTGTT
