>Addgene plasmid #60730 | pTSlb-R756S | addgene partial sequence | sequence record 99417 | pBRrevBam 5'-GGTGATGTCGGCGATATAGG-3'
GCCGGCCACGATGCGTCCGGCGTAGAGGATCTGCTCATGTTTGACAGCTTATCATCGATGCATAATGTGC
CTGTCAAATGGACGAAGCAGGGATTCTGCAAACCCTATGCTACTCCGTCAAGCCGTCAATTGTCTGATTC
GTTACCAACAGACATTGCCGTCACTGCGTCTTTTACTGGCTCTTCTCGCTAACCAAACCGGTAACCCCGC
TTATTAAAAGCATTCTGTAACAAAGCGGGACCAAAGCCATGACAAAAACGCGTAATTTCAACACGAGCCA
AAATAATAAAAAAGCAGGATTAATAATCTGGCTTTTTATATTCTCTCTCTAGTATATAAACGCAGAAAGG
CCCACCCGAAGGTGAGCCAGTGTGATCCAAGCCAGCTCGATATCCGTCGGCTTGAACGAATTGTTAGACA
TTACTTGTAGACGTGCCCTACGCGCTTGTTGAGTTGTTCCTCAACGTTTTTCTTGAAGTGCTTAGCTTCA
AGGTCACGGATACGACCGAAGCGAGCCTCGTCCTCAATGGCCCGACCGATTGCGCTTGCTACAGCCTGAA
CGGTTGTATTGTCAGCACTGGTTAGGCAAGCCAGAGTGGTCTTAATGGTGATGTACGCTACGGCTTCCGG
CTTGATTTCTTGCAGGAACTGGAAGGCTGTCGGGCGCTTGCCGCGCTTAGCTTTCACTTCCTCAAACCAG
TCGTTGATGCGTGCAATCATCTTAGGGAGTAGGGTAGTGATGAGAGGCTTGGCGGCAGCGTTATCCGCAA
CCTCACCAGCTTTAAGTTGACGCTCAAACATCTTGCGGAAGCGTGCTTCACCCATCTCGTAAGACTCATG
CTCAAGGGCCAACTGTTCGCGAGCTAAACGCTCACCGTAATGGTCAGCC
