>Addgene plasmid #60730 | pTSlb-R756S | addgene partial sequence | sequence record 99921 | pBMTL-1-5 5'-tgagcggataacaatttcac-3'
GCGTAATTTCAACACGAGCCAAAATAATAAAAAAGCAGGATTAATAATCTGGCTTTTTATATTCTCTCTC
TAGTATATAAACGCAGAAAGGCCCACCCGAAGGTGAGCCAGTGTGATCCAAGCCAGCTCGATATCCGTCG
GCTTGAACGAATTGTTAGACATTACTTGTAGACGTGCCCTACGCGCTTGTTGAGTTGTTCCTCAACGTTT
TTCTTGAAGTGCTTAGCTTCAAGGTCACGGATACGACCGAAGCGAGCCTCGTCCTCAATGGCCCGACCGA
TTGCGCTTGCTACAGCCTGAACGGTTGTATTGTCAGCACTGGTTAGGCAAGCCAGAGTGGTCTTAATGGT
GATGTACGCTACGGCTTCCGGCTTGATTTCTTGCAGGAACTGGAAGGCTGTCGGGCGCTTGCCGCGCTTA
GCTTTCACTTCCTCAAACCAGTCGTTGATGCGTGCAATCATCTTAGGGAGTAGGGTAGTGATGAGAGGCT
TGGCGGCAGCGTTATCCGCAACCTCACCAGCTTTAAGTTGACGCTCAAACATCTTGCGGAAGCGTGCTTC
ACCCATCTCGTAAGACTCATGCTCAAGGGCCAACTGTTCGCGAGCTAAACGCTCACCGTAATGGTCAGCC
AGAGTGTTGAACGGGATAGCAGCCAGTTCGATGTCAGAGAAGTCGTTCTTAGCGATGTTAATCGTGTTCA
TATTAGAAAAAGAA
