>Addgene plasmid #60730 | pTSlb-R756S | addgene partial sequence | sequence record 100587 | T7RNApol-R 5'-CTGATTCgGCTGAGTGAACATC-3'
AAACGTGCTGCCGCTGCTGTGTACCGCAAGGACAAGGCTCGCAAGTCTCGCCGTATCAGCCTTGAGTTCA
TGCTTGAGCAAGCCAATAAGTTTGCTAACCATAAGGCCATCTGGTTCCCTTACAACATGGACTGGCGCGG
TCGTGTTTACGCTGTGTCAATGTTCAACCCGCAAGGTAACGATATGACCAAAGGACTGCTTACGCTGGCG
AAAGGTAAACCAATCGGTAAGGAAGGTTACTACTGGCTGAAAATCCACGGTGCAAACTGTGCGGGTGTCG
ATAAGGTTCCGTTCCCTGAGCGCATCAAGTTCATTGAGGAAAACCACGAGAACATCATGGCTTGCGCTAA
GTCTCCACTGGAGAACACTTGGTGGGCTGAGCAAGATTCTCCGTTCTGCTTCCTTGCGTTCTGCTTTGAG
TACGCTGGGGTACAGCACCACGGCCTGAGCTATAACTGCTCCCTTCCGCTGGCGTTTGACGGGTCTTGCT
CTGGCATCCAGCACTTCTCCGCGATGCTCCGAGATGAGGTAGGTGGTCGCGCGGTTAACTTGCTTCCTAG
TGAAACCGTTCAGGACATCTACGGGATTGTTGCTAAGAAAGTCAACGAGATTCTACAAGCAGACGCAATC
AATGGGACCGATAACGAAGTAGTTACCGTGACCGATGAGAACACTGGTGAAATCTCTGAGAAAGTCAAGC
TGGGCACTAAGGCACTGGCTGGTCAATGGCTGGCTTACGGTGTTACTCGCAGTGTGACTAAGCGTTCAGT
CATGACGCTGGCTTACGGGTCCAAAGAGTTCGGCTTCCGTCAACAAGTGCTGGAAGATACCATTCAGCCA
GC
